>Addgene plasmid #112465 | pZKSCAN4.1.0-gDNA | depositor full sequence | sequence record 211856 | Full Sequence
TAGAGCTAGAAATAGCAAGTTAAAATAAGGCTAGTCCGTTATCAACTTGAAAAAGTGGCACCGAGTCGGT
GCTTTTTTGTTTTAGAGCTAGAAATAGCAAGTTAAAATAAGGCTAGTCCGTTTTTAGCGCGTGCGCCAAT
TCTGCAGACAAATGGCTCTAGAGGTACCCGTTACATAACTTACGGTAAATGGCCCGCCTGGCTGACCGCC
CAACGACCCCCGCCCATTGACGTCAATAGTAACGCCAATAGGGACTTTCCATTGACGTCAATGGGTGGAG
TATTTACGGTAAACTGCCCACTTGGCAGTACATCAAGTGTATCATATGCCAAGTACGCCCCCTATTGACG
TCAATGACGGTAAATGGCCCGCCTGGCATTGTGCCCAGTACATGACCTTATGGGACTTTCCTACTTGGCA
GTACATCTACGTATTAGTCATCGCTATTACCATGGTCGAGGTGAGCCCCACGTTCTGCTTCACTCTCCCC
ATCTCCCCCCCCTCCCCACCCCCAATTTTGTATTTATTTATTTTTTAATTATTTTGTGCAGCGATGGGGG
CGGGGGGGGGGGGGGGGCGCGCGCCAGGCGGGGCGGGGCGGGGCGAGGGGCGGGGCGGGGCGAGGCGGAG
AGGTGCGGCGGCAGCCAATCAGAGCGGCGCGCTCCGAAAGTTTCCTTTTATGGCGAGGCGGCGGCGGCGG
CGGCCCTATAAAAAGCGAAGCGCGCGGCGGGCGGGAGTCGCTGCGACGCTGCCTTCGCCCCGTGCCCCGC
TCCGCCGCCGCCTCGCGCCGCCCGCCCCGGCTCTGACTGACCGCGTTACTCCCACAGGTGAGCGGGCGGG
ACGGCCCTTCTCCTCCGGGCTGTAATTAGCTGAGCAAGAGGTAAGGGTTTAAGGGATGGTTGGTTGGTGG
GGTATTAATGTTTAATTACCTGGAGCACCTGCCTGAAATCACTTTTTTTCAGGTTGGACCGGTGCCACCA
TGGACTATAAGGACCACGACGGAGACTACAAGGATCATGATATTGATTACAAAGACGATGACGATAAGAT
GGCCCCAAAGAAGAAGCGGAAGGTCGGTATCCACGGAGTCCCAGCAGCCGACAAGAAGTACAGCATCGGC
CTGGACATCGGCACCAACTCTGTGGGCTGGGCCGTGATCACCGACGAGTACAAGGTGCCCAGCAAGAAAT
TCAAGGTGCTGGGCAACACCGACCGGCACAGCATCAAGAAGAACCTGATCGGAGCCCTGCTGTTCGACAG
CGGCGAAACAGCCGAGGCCACCCGGCTGAAGAGAACCGCCAGAAGAAGATACACCAGACGGAAGAACCGG
ATCTGCTATCTGCAAGAGATCTTCAGCAACGAGATGGCCAAGGTGGACGACAGCTTCTTCCACAGACTGG
AAGAGTCCTTCCTGGTGGAAGAGGATAAGAAGCACGAGCGGCACCCCATCTTCGGCAACATCGTGGACGA
GGTGGCCTACCACGAGAAGTACCCCACCATCTACCACCTGAGAAAGAAACTGGTGGACAGCACCGACAAG
GCCGACCTGCGGCTGATCTATCTGGCCCTGGCCCACATGATCAAGTTCCGGGGCCACTTCCTGATCGAGG
GCGACCTGAACCCCGACAACAGCGACGTGGACAAGCTGTTCATCCAGCTGGTGCAGACCTACAACCAGCT
GTTCGAGGAAAACCCCATCAACGCCAGCGGCGTGGACGCCAAGGCCATCCTGTCTGCCAGACTGAGCAAG
AGCAGACGGCTGGAAAATCTGATCGCCCAGCTGCCCGGCGAGAAGAAGAATGGCCTGTTCGGAAACCTGA
TTGCCCTGAGCCTGGGCCTGACCCCCAACTTCAAGAGCAACTTCGACCTGGCCGAGGATGCCAAACTGCA
GCTGAGCAAGGACACCTACGACGACGACCTGGACAACCTGCTGGCCCAGATCGGCGACCAGTACGCCGAC
CTGTTTCTGGCCGCCAAGAACCTGTCCGACGCCATCCTGCTGAGCGACATCCTGAGAGTGAACACCGAGA
TCACCAAGGCCCCCCTGAGCGCCTCTATGATCAAGAGATACGACGAGCACCACCAGGACCTGACCCTGCT
GAAAGCTCTCGTGCGGCAGCAGCTGCCTGAGAAGTACAAAGAGATTTTCTTCGACCAGAGCAAGAACGGC
TACGCCGGCTACATTGACGGCGGAGCCAGCCAGGAAGAGTTCTACAAGTTCATCAAGCCCATCCTGGAAA
AGATGGACGGCACCGAGGAACTGCTCGTGAAGCTGAACAGAGAGGACCTGCTGCGGAAGCAGCGGACCTT
CGACAACGGCAGCATCCCCCACCAGATCCACCTGGGAGAGCTGCACGCCATTCTGCGGCGGCAGGAAGAT
TTTTACCCATTCCTGAAGGACAACCGGGAAAAGATCGAGAAGATCCTGACCTTCCGCATCCCCTACTACG
TGGGCCCTCTGGCCAGGGGAAACAGCAGATTCGCCTGGATGACCAGAAAGAGCGAGGAAACCATCACCCC
CTGGAACTTCGAGGAAGTGGTGGACAAGGGCGCTTCCGCCCAGAGCTTCATCGAGCGGATGACCAACTTC
GATAAGAACCTGCCCAACGAGAAGGTGCTGCCCAAGCACAGCCTGCTGTACGAGTACTTCACCGTGTATA
ACGAGCTGACCAAAGTGAAATACGTGACCGAGGGAATGAGAAAGCCCGCCTTCCTGAGCGGCGAGCAGAA
AAAGGCCATCGTGGACCTGCTGTTCAAGACCAACCGGAAAGTGACCGTGAAGCAGCTGAAAGAGGACTAC
TTCAAGAAAATCGAGTGCTTCGACTCCGTGGAAATCTCCGGCGTGGAAGATCGGTTCAACGCCTCCCTGG
GCACATACCACGATCTGCTGAAAATTATCAAGGACAAGGACTTCCTGGACAATGAGGAAAACGAGGACAT
TCTGGAAGATATCGTGCTGACCCTGACACTGTTTGAGGACAGAGAGATGATCGAGGAACGGCTGAAAACC
TATGCCCACCTGTTCGACGACAAAGTGATGAAGCAGCTGAAGCGGCGGAGATACACCGGCTGGGGCAGGC
TGAGCCGGAAGCTGATCAACGGCATCCGGGACAAGCAGTCCGGCAAGACAATCCTGGATTTCCTGAAGTC
CGACGGCTTCGCCAACAGAAACTTCATGCAGCTGATCCACGACGACAGCCTGACCTTTAAAGAGGACATC
CAGAAAGCCCAGGTGTCCGGCCAGGGCGATAGCCTGCACGAGCACATTGCCAATCTGGCCGGCAGCCCCG
CCATTAAGAAGGGCATCCTGCAGACAGTGAAGGTGGTGGACGAGCTCGTGAAAGTGATGGGCCGGCACAA
GCCCGAGAACATCGTGATCGAAATGGCCAGAGAGAACCAGACCACCCAGAAGGGACAGAAGAACAGCCGC
GAGAGAATGAAGCGGATCGAAGAGGGCATCAAAGAGCTGGGCAGCCAGATCCTGAAAGAACACCCCGTGG
AAAACACCCAGCTGCAGAACGAGAAGCTGTACCTGTACTACCTGCAGAATGGGCGGGATATGTACGTGGA
CCAGGAACTGGACATCAACCGGCTGTCCGACTACGATGTGGACCATATCGTGCCTCAGAGCTTTCTGAAG
GACGACTCCATCGACAACAAGGTGCTGACCAGAAGCGACAAGAACCGGGGCAAGAGCGACAACGTGCCCT
CCGAAGAGGTCGTGAAGAAGATGAAGAACTACTGGCGGCAGCTGCTGAACGCCAAGCTGATTACCCAGAG
AAAGTTCGACAATCTGACCAAGGCCGAGAGAGGCGGCCTGAGCGAACTGGATAAGGCCGGCTTCATCAAG
AGACAGCTGGTGGAAACCCGGCAGATCACAAAGCACGTGGCACAGATCCTGGACTCCCGGATGAACACTA
AGTACGACGAGAATGACAAGCTGATCCGGGAAGTGAAAGTGATCACCCTGAAGTCCAAGCTGGTGTCCGA
TTTCCGGAAGGATTTCCAGTTTTACAAAGTGCGCGAGATCAACAACTACCACCACGCCCACGACGCCTAC
CTGAACGCCGTCGTGGGAACCGCCCTGATCAAAAAGTACCCTAAGCTGGAAAGCGAGTTCGTGTACGGCG
ACTACAAGGTGTACGACGTGCGGAAGATGATCGCCAAGAGCGAGCAGGAAATCGGCAAGGCTACCGCCAA
GTACTTCTTCTACAGCAACATCATGAACTTTTTCAAGACCGAGATTACCCTGGCCAACGGCGAGATCCGG
AAGCGGCCTCTGATCGAGACAAACGGCGAAACCGGGGAGATCGTGTGGGATAAGGGCCGGGATTTTGCCA
CCGTGCGGAAAGTGCTGAGCATGCCCCAAGTGAATATCGTGAAAAAGACCGAGGTGCAGACAGGCGGCTT
CAGCAAAGAGTCTATCCTGCCCAAGAGGAACAGCGATAAGCTGATCGCCAGAAAGAAGGACTGGGACCCT
AAGAAGTACGGCGGCTTCGACAGCCCCACCGTGGCCTATTCTGTGCTGGTGGTGGCCAAAGTGGAAAAGG
GCAAGTCCAAGAAACTGAAGAGTGTGAAAGAGCTGCTGGGGATCACCATCATGGAAAGAAGCAGCTTCGA
GAAGAATCCCATCGACTTTCTGGAAGCCAAGGGCTACAAAGAAGTGAAAAAGGACCTGATCATCAAGCTG
CCTAAGTACTCCCTGTTCGAGCTGGAAAACGGCCGGAAGAGAATGCTGGCCTCTGCCGGCGAACTGCAGA
AGGGAAACGAACTGGCCCTGCCCTCCAAATATGTGAACTTCCTGTACCTGGCCAGCCACTATGAGAAGCT
GAAGGGCTCCCCCGAGGATAATGAGCAGAAACAGCTGTTTGTGGAACAGCACAAGCACTACCTGGACGAG
ATCATCGAGCAGATCAGCGAGTTCTCCAAGAGAGTGATCCTGGCCGACGCTAATCTGGACAAAGTGCTGT
CCGCCTACAACAAGCACCGGGATAAGCCCATCAGAGAGCAGGCCGAGAATATCATCCACCTGTTTACCCT
GACCAATCTGGGAGCCCCTGCCGCCTTCAAGTACTTTGACACCACCATCGACCGGAAGAGGTACACCAGC
ACCAAAGAGGTGCTGGACGCCACCCTGATCCACCAGAGCATCACCGGCCTGTACGAGACACGGATCGACC
TGTCTCAGCTGGGAGGCGACAAAAGGCCGGCGGCCACGAAAAAGGCCGGCCAGGCAAAAAAGAAAAAGTA
AGAATTCCTAGAGCTCGCTGATCAGCCTCGACTGTGCCTTCTAGTTGCCAGCCATCTGTTGTTTGCCCCT
CCCCCGTGCCTTCCTTGACCCTGGAAGGTGCCACTCCCACTGTCCTTTCCTAATAAAATGAGGAAATTGC
ATCGCATTGTCTGAGTAGGTGTCATTCTATTCTGGGGGGTGGGGTGGGGCAGGACAGCAAGGGGGAGGAT
TGGGAAGAGAATAGCAGGCATGCTGGGGAGCGGCCGCAGGAACCCCTAGTGATGGAGTTGGCCACTCCCT
CTCTGCGCGCTCGCTCGCTCACTGAGGCCGGGCGACCAAAGGTCGCCCGACGCCCGGGCTTTGCCCGGGC
GGCCTCAGTGAGCGAGCGAGCGCGCAGCTGCCTGCAGGGGCGCCTGATGCGGTATTTTCTCCTTACGCAT
CTGTGCGGTATTTCACACCGCATA
[142 nt withheld, positions 5695-5836]
C
[141 nt withheld, positions 5838-5978]
CCTTTGACGTTGGAGTCCACGTTCTTT
[37 nt withheld, positions 6006-6042]
ACCCTATCTCGGGCTATTCTTTTGATTTATAAGGGATTTTGCCGATTTCGGCCTATTGGTTAAAAAATGA
GCTGATTTAACAAAAATTTAACGCGAATTTTAACAAAATATTAACGTTTACAATTTTATGGTGCACTCTC
AGTACAATCTGCTCTGATGCCGCATAGTTAAGCCAGCCCCGACACCCGCCAACACCCGCTGACGCGCCCT
GACGGGCTTGTCTGCTCCCGGCATCCGCTTACAGACAAGCTGTGACCGTCTCCGGGAGCTGCATGTGTCA
GAGGTTTTCACCGTCATCACCGAAACGCGCGAGACGAAAGGGCCTCGTGATACGCCTATTTTTATAGGTT
AATGTCATGATAATAATGGTTTCTTAGACGTCAGGTGGCACTTTTCGGGGAAATGTGCGCGGAACCCCTA
TTTGTTTATTTTTCTAAATACATTCAAATATGTATCCGCTCATGAGACAATAACCCTGATAAATGCTTCA
ATAATATTGAAAAAGGAAGAGTATGAGTATTCAACATTTCCGTGTCGCCCTTATTCCCTTTTTTGCGGCA
TTTTGCCTTCCTGTTTTTGCTCACCCAGAAACGCTGGTGAAAGTAAAAGATGCTGAAGATCAGTTGGGTG
CACGAGTGGGTTACATCGAACTGGATCTCAACAGCGGTAAGATCCTTGAGAGTTTTCGCCCCGAAGAACG
TTTTCCAATGATGAGCACTTTTAAAGTTCTGCTATGTGGCGCGGTATTATCCCGTATTGACGCCGGGCAA
GAGCAACTCGGTCGCCGCATACACTATTCTCAGAATGACTTGGTTGAGTACTCACCAGTCACAGAAAAGC
ATCTTACGGATGGCATGACAGTAAGAGAATTATGCAGTGCTGCCATAACCATGAGTGATAACACTGCGGC
CAACTTACTTCTGACAACGATCGGAGGACCGAAGGAGCTAACCGCTTTTTTGCACAACATGGGGGATCAT
GTAACTCGCCTTGATCGTTGGGAACCGGAGCTGAATGAAGCCATACCAAACGACGAGCGTGACACCACGA
TGCCTGTAGCAATGGCAACAACGTTGCGCAAACTATTAACTGGCGAACTACTTACTCTAGCTTCCCGGCA
ACAATTAATAGACTGGATGGAGGCGGATAAAGTTGCAGGACCACTTCTGCGCTCGGCCCTTCCGGCTGGC
TGGTTTATTGCTGATAAATCTGGAGCCGGTGAGCGTGGAAGCCGCGGTATCATTGCAGCACTGGGGCCAG
ATGGTAAGCCCTCCCGTATCGTAGTTATCTACACGACGGGGAGTCAGGCAACTATGGATGAACGAAATAG
ACAGATCGCTGAGATAGGTGCCTCACTGATTAAGCATTGGTAACTGTCAGACCAAGTTTACTCATATATA
CTTTAGATTGATTTAAAACTTCATTTTTAATTTAAAAGGATCTAGGTGAAGATCCTTTTTGATAATCTCA
TGACCAAAATCCCTTAACGTGAGTTTTCGTTCCACTGAGCGTCAGACCCCGTAGAAAAGATCAAAGGATC
TTCTTGAGATCCTTTTTTTCTGCGCGTAATCTGCTGCTTGCAAACAAAAAAACCACCGCTACCAGCGGTG
GTTTGTTTGCCGGATCAAGAGCTACCAACTCTTTTTCCGAAGGTAACTGGCTTCAGCAGAGCGCAGATAC
CAAATACTGTCCTTCTAGTGTAGCCGTAGTTAGGCCACCACTTCAAGAACTCTGTAGCACCGCCTACATA
CCTCGCTCTGCTAATCCTGTTACCAGTGGCTGCTGCCAGTGGCGATAAGTCGTGTCTTACCGGGTTGGAC
TCAAGACGATAGTTACCGGATAAGGCGCAGCGGTCGGGCTGAACGGGGGGTTCGTGCACACAGCCCAGCT
TGGAGCGAACGACCTACACCGAACTGAGATACCTACAGCGTGAGCTATGAGAAAGCGCCACGCTTCCCGA
AGGGAGAAAGGCGGACAGGTATCCGGTAAGCGGCAGGGTCGGAACAGGAGAGCGCACGAGGGAGCTTCCA
GGGGGAAACGCCTGGTATCTTTATAGTCCTGTCGGGTTTCGCCACCTCTGACTTGAGCGTCGATTTTTGT
GATGCTCGTCAGGGGGGCGGAGCCTATGGAAAAACGCCAGCAACGCGGCCTTTTTACGGTTCCTGGCCTT
TTGCTGGCCTTTTGCTCACATGTGAGGGCCTATTTCCCATGATTCCTTCATATTTGCATATACGATACAA
GGCTGTTAGAGAGATAATTGGAATTAATTTGACTGTAAACACAAAGATATTAGTACAAAATACGTGACGT
AGAAAGTAATAATTTCTTGGGTAGTTTGCAGTTTTAAAATTATGTTTTAAAATGGACTATCATATGCTTA
CCGTAACTTGAAAGTATTTCGATTTCTTGGCTTTATATATCTTGTGGAAAGGACGAAACACCAACTCTTT
CACAGTGACCCAGTTT
Features (pLannotate 1.2.2; 18 found; start..end, strand, type, name):
     79..122     +  misc_RNA       gRNA scaffold (fragment): guide RNA scaffold for the Streptococcus pyogenes CRISPR/Cas9 system
    169..454     +  enhancer       CMV enhancer: human cytomegalovirus immediate early enhancer; contains an 18-bp deletion relative to the standard CMV enhancer
    456..733     +  promoter       chicken β-actin promoter: No description available
    734..962     +  intron         hybrid intron: hybrid between chicken β-actin (CBA) and minute virus of mice (MMV) introns (Gray et al., 2011)
   1100..2701    +  CDS            Cas9(N): N-terminal portion of Streptococcus pyogenes Cas9 (Zetsche et al., 2015)
   2702..5200    +  CDS            Cas9(C): C-terminal portion of Streptococcus pyogenes Cas9 (Zetsche et al., 2015)
   5201..5248    +  CDS            nucleoplasmin NLS: bipartite nuclear localization signal from nucleoplasmin
   5282..5393    +  polyA_signal   bGH poly(A) signal: bovine growth hormone polyadenylation signal
   5498..5638    +  repeat_region  AAV2 ITR: inverted terminal repeat of adeno-associated virus serotype 2 inverted
   5643..5694    -  misc_feature   bom (fragment): basis of mobility region from pBR322
   5713..6093    +  rep_origin     M13 ori (sequence partly withheld): M13 bacteriophage origin of replication; arrow indicates direction of (+) strand synthesis
   6169..6218    -  misc_feature   bom (fragment): basis of mobility region from pBR322
   6320..6355    -  CDS            rop (fragment): Rop protein, which maintains plasmids at low copy number; rop
   6450..6554    +  promoter       AmpR promoter: bla
   6555..7415    +  CDS            AmpR: β-lactamase; bla; confers resistance to ampicillin, carbenicillin, and related antibiotics
   7586..8174    +  rep_origin     ori: high-copy-number ColE1/pMB1/pBR322/pUC origin of replication
   8236..8476    +  promoter       U6 promoter: RNA polymerase III promoter for human U6 snRNA
   8505..72      +  misc_RNA       gRNA scaffold (across the origin): guide RNA scaffold for the Streptococcus pyogenes CRISPR/Cas9 system
