[The description below was written by a language model from this plasmid's Addgene catalogue record and pLannotate feature annotations shown in this document.]
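Description:
pZKSCAN4.1.0-gDNA is a mammalian CRISPR expression plasmid built on the pX330 backbone, carrying both Streptococcus pyogenes Cas9 and a single guide RNA directed against the human transcription factor gene ZKSCAN4 (also known as ZNF307, ZNF427 or ZSCAN36). The depositor's full sequence is 8,508 nt. It is maintained in E. coli as a high-copy plasmid through a ColE1/pUC-type origin and selected with ampicillin via the β-lactamase gene and its own promoter. An M13/f1-type phage origin and a single annotated AAV2 inverted terminal repeat are also present as backbone remnants, and the small bom and rop hits are only fragments.

Two expression units make up the payload. A human U6 RNA polymerase III promoter drives the guide RNA: a 20-nucleotide ZKSCAN4 target sequence was inserted between the two BbsI sites of pX330, which were destroyed by the cloning, so that the spacer is fused directly to the S. pyogenes gRNA scaffold. The scaffold annotation runs across the numbering origin of the circular record. The PAM listed with the target in the catalogue entry belongs to the genomic site and is not present in the plasmid. Cas9 is expressed from a hybrid promoter comprising the CMV enhancer, the chicken β-actin promoter and a hybrid CBA/MVM intron. Its coding sequence is annotated as contiguous N- and C-terminal portions, followed by a C-terminal nucleoplasmin nuclear localization signal and a bovine growth hormone polyadenylation signal.

Transfection into human cells should produce a Cas9-mediated double-strand break at the ZKSCAN4 locus. The depositor notes that it is meant to be used with a companion plasmid, pZKSCAN4-donor, which implies homology-directed modification of the locus, although the record does not state what that donor introduces.
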