Addgene plasmid #112465: pZKSCAN4.1.0-gDNA
Purpose: CRISPR plasmid for expression of Cas9 and gRNA targeting human transcription factor ZKSCAN4
Depositing lab: Kevin White. Depositing organization: University of Chicago.
Backbone
  Vector backbone: pX330
  Backbone manufacturer: Zhang lab (Addgene plasmid ID: 42230)
  Vector type: Mammalian Expression, CRISPR
Growth in bacteria
  Bacterial resistance: Ampicillin, 100 μg/mL
  Growth temperature: 37°C
  Growth strain: DH5alpha
  Copy number: High Copy
Gene/Insert
  Gene/Insert name: ZKSCAN4
  gRNA/shRNA sequence: AACTCTTTCACAGTGACCCA TGG
  Species: H. sapiens (human)
  Entrez Gene: ZKSCAN4 (a.k.a. P1P373C6, ZNF307, ZNF427, ZSCAN36)
  Cloning method: Restriction Enzyme; 5′ cloning site BbsI (destroyed during cloning); 3′ cloning site BbsI (destroyed during cloning)
  Sequencing primers: 5′ hU6-F (5'-GAGGGCCTATTTCCCATGATT-3')
Terms and licenses: Academic/Nonprofit Terms; Industry Terms: Not Available to Industry
Depositor comments: gRNA sequence listed includes 20 nucleotide target sequence, followed by the uncloned PAM sequence. The PAM sequence is not present in the plasmid. Use with plasmid pZKSCAN4-donor.
How to cite: pZKSCAN4.1.0-gDNA was a gift from Kevin White (Addgene plasmid # 112465 ; http://n2t.net/addgene:112465 ; RRID:Addgene_112465)
